>Addgene plasmid #228711 | pKJ0376 | addgene full sequence | sequence record 454041 | Addgene NGS Result
TGAGCGCAACGCAATTAATGTGAGTTAGCTCACTCATTAGGCACCCCAGGCTTTACACTTTATGCTTCCG
GCTCGTATGTTGTGTGGAATTGTGAGCGGATAACAATTTCACACAGGAAACAGCTATGACCATGAGGCGC
GCCGGATTCGACATTGATTATTGACTAGTTATTAATAGTAATCAATTACGGGGTCATTAGTTCATAGCCC
ATATATGGAGTTCCGCGTTACATAACTTACGGTAAATGGCCCGCCTGGCTGACCGCCCAACGACCCCCGC
CCATTGACGTCAATAATGACGTATGTTCCCATAGTAACGCCAATAGGGACTTTCCATTGACGTCAATGGG
TGGAGTATTTACGGTAAACTGCCCACTTGGCAGTACATCAAGTGTATCATATGCCAAGTACGCCCCCTAT
TGACGTCAATGACGGTAAATGGCCCGCCTGGCATTATGCCCAGTACATGACCTTATGGGACTTTCCTACT
TGGCAGTACATCTACGTATTAGTCATCGCTATTACCATGGTCGAGGTGAGCCCCACGTTCTGCTTCACTC
TCCCCATCTCCCCCCCCTCCCCACCCCCAATTTTGTATTTATTTATTTTTTAATTATTTTGTGCAGCGAT
GGGGGCGGGGGGGGGGGGGGGGGCGCGCCGGGGGGGGGGGGGGGGGGGGGGGGGGGGGGGGGGGGCGGGA
GGGGGGGGGGGGGGGGGGGGGGGGGGGGGGGGGGGGGGCGAGGCGGAGAGGTGCGGCGGCAGCCAATCAG
AGCGGCGCGCTCCGAAAGTTTCCTTTTATGGCGAGGCGGCGGCGGCGGCGGCCCTATAAAAAGCGAAGCG
CGCGGCGGGCGGGAGTCGCTGCGCGCTGCCTTCGCCCCGTGCCCCGCTCCGCCGCCGCCTCGCGCCGCCC
GCCCCGGCTCTGACTGACCGCGTTACTCCCACAGGTGAGCGGGCGGGACGGCCCTTCTCCTCCGGGCTGT
AATTAGCGCTTGGTTTAATGACGGCTTGTTTCTTTTCTGTGGCTGCGTGAAAGCCTTGAGGGGCTCCGGG
AGGGCCCTTTGTGCGGGGGGAGCGGCTCGGGGGGTGCGTGCGTGTGTGTGTGCGTGGGGAGCGCCGCGTG
CGGCTCCGCGCTGCCCGGCGGCTGTGAGCGCTGCGGGCGCGGCGCGGGGCTTTGTGCGCTCCGCAGTGTG
CGCGAGGGGAGCGCGGCCGGGGGCGGTGCCCCGCGGTGCGGGGGGGGCTGCGAGGGGAACAAAGGCTGCG
TGCGGGGTGTGTGCGTGGGGGGGTGAGCAGGGGGTGTGGGCGCGTCGGTCGGGCTGCAACCCCCCCTGCA
CCCCCCTCCCCGAGTTGCTGAGCACGGCCCGGCTTCGGGTGCGGGGCTCCGTACGGGGCGTGGCGCGGGG
CTCGCCGTGCCGGGCGGGGGGTGGCGGCAGGTGGGGGTGCCGGGCGGGGCGGGGCCGCCTCGGGCCGGGG
AGGGCTCGGGGGAGGGGCGCGGCGGCCCCCGGAGCGCCGGCGGCTGTCGAGGCGCGGCGAGCCGCAGCCA
TTGCCTTTTATGGTAATCGTGCGAGAGGGCGCAGGGACTTCCTTTGTCCCAAATCTGTGCGGAGCCGAAA
TCTGGGAGGCGCCGCCGCACCCCCTCTAGCGGGCGCGGGGCGAAGCGGTGCGGCGCCGGCAGGAAGGAAA
TGGGCGGGGAGGGCCTTCGTGCGTCGCCGCGCCGCCGTCCCCTTCTCCCTCTCCAGCCTCGGGGCTGTCC
GCGGGGGGACGGCTGCCTTCGGGGGGGACGGGGCAGGGCGGGGTTCGGCTTCTGGCGTGTGACCGGCGGC
TCTAGAGCCTCTGCTAACCATGTTCATGCCTTCTTCTTTTTCCTACAGATCCTTAATTAATAATACGACT
CACTATAGGGGGTCGACCCGCCACCATGCCAAAAAAGAAAAGAAAAGTGTATCCCTATGATGTCCCCGAT
TATGCCGGTTCAAGAGCCCTGGTCGTGATTAGACTGAGCCGAGTGACAGACGCCACCACAAGTCCCGAGA
GACAGCTGGAATCATGCCAGCAGCTCTGTGCTCAGCGGGGTTGGGATGTGGTCGGCGTGGCAGAGGATCT
GGACGTGAGCGGGGCCGTCGATCCATTCGACAGAAAGAGGAGGCCCAACCTGGCAAGATGGCTCGCTTTC
GAGGAACAGCCCTTTGATGTGATCGTCGCCTACAGAGTGGACCGGCTGACCCGCTCAATTCGACATCTCC
AGCAGCTGGTGCATTGGGCTGAGGACCACAAGAAACTGGTGGTCAGCGCAACAGAAGCCCACTTCGATAC
TACCACACCTTTTGCCGCTGTGGTCATCGCACTGATGGGCACTGTGGCCCAGATGGAGCTCGAAGCTATC
AAGGAGCGAAACAGGAGCGCAGCCCATTTCAATATTAGGGCCGGTAAATACAGAGGCTCCCTGCCCCCTT
GGGGATATCTCCCTACCAGGGTGGATGGGGAGTGGAGACTGGTGCCAGACCCCGTCCAGAGAGAGCGGAT
TCTGGAAGTGTACCACAGAGTGGTCGATGGTCACGAACCACTCCATCTGGTGGCACACGACCTGAATAGA
CGCGGCGTGCTCTCTCCAAAGGATTATTTTGCTCAGCTGCAGGGAAGAGAGCCACAGGGAAGAGAATGGA
GTGCTACTGCACTGAAGAGATCTATGATCAGTGAGGCTATGCTGGGTTACGCAACACTCAATGGCAAAAC
TGTCCGGGACGATGACGGAGCCCCTCTGGTGAGGGCTGAGCCTATTCTCACCAGAGAGCAGCTCGAAGCT
CTGCGGGCAGAACTGGTCAAGACTAGTCGCGCCAAACCTGCCGTGAGCACCCCAAGCCTGCTCCTGAGGG
TGCTGTTCTGCGCCGTCTGTGGAGAGCCAGCATACAAGTTTGCCGGCGGAGGGCGCAAACATCCCCGCTA
TCGATGCAGGAGCATGGGGTTCCCTAAGCACTGTGGAAACGGGACAGTGGCCATGGCTGAGTGGGACGCC
TTTTGCGAGGAACAGGTGCTGGATCTCCTGGGTGACGCTGAGCGGCTGGAAAAAGTGTGGGTGGCAGGAT
CTGACTCCGCTGTGGAGCTGGCAGAAGTCAATGCCGAGCTCGTGGATCTGACTTCCCTCATCGGATCTCC
TGCATATAGAGCTGGGTCCCCACAGAGAGAAGCTCTGGACGCACGAATTGCTGCACTCGCTGCTAGACAG
GAGGAACTGGAGGGCCTGGAGGCCAGGCCCTCTGGATGGGAGTGGCGAGAAACCGGACAGAGGTTTGGGG
ATTGGTGGAGGGAGCAGGACACCGCAGCCAAGAACACATGGCTGAGATCCATGAATGTCCGGCTCACATT
CGACGTGCGCGGTGGCCTGACTCGAACCATCGATTTTGGCGACCTGCAGGAGTATGAACAGCACCTGAGA
CTGGGGTCCGTGGTCGAAAGACTGCACACTGGGATGTCCTAGGTCAGAGCTCGCTGATCAGCCTCGACTG
TGCCTTCTAGTTGCCAGCCATCTGTTGTTTGCCCCTCCCCCGTGCCTTCCTTGACCCTGGAAGGTGCCAC
TCCCACTGTCCTTTCCTAATAAAATGAGGAAATTGCATCGCATTGTCTGAGTAGGTGTCATTCTATTCTG
GGGGGTGGGGTGGGGCAGGACAGCAAGGGGGAGGATTGGGAAGACAATAGCAGGCATGCTGGGGATGCGG
TGGGCTCTATGGCTTCTGAGGCGGAAAGAACCAGCTGGGGCTCGAGATCCACTAGTTCTAGCCTCGAGGC
TAGAGCGGCCGCCACTGGCCGTCGTTTTACAACGTCGTGACTGGGAAAACCCTGGCGTTACCCAACTTAA
TCGCCTTGCAGCACATCCCCCTTTCGCCAGCTGGCGTAATAGCGAAGAGGCCCGCACCGATCGCCCTTCC
CAACAGTTGCGCAGCCTGAATGGCGAATGGAAATTGTAAGCGTTAATATTTTGTTAAAATTCGCGTTAAA
TTTTTGTTAAATCAGCTCATTTTTTAACCAATAGGCCGAAATCGGCAAAATCCCTTATAAATCAAAAGAA
TAGACCGAGATAGGGT
[37 nt withheld, positions 4077-4113]
AAAGAACGTGGACTCCAACGTCAAAGG
[49 nt withheld, positions 4141-4189]
T
[91 nt withheld, positions 4191-4281]
G
[124 nt withheld, positions 4283-4406]
CAGGTGGCACTTTTCGGGGAAATGTGCGCGGAACCCCTATTTGTTTATTTTTCTAAATACATTCAAATAT
GTATCCGCTCATGAGACAATAACCCTGATAAATGCTTCAATAATATTGAAAAAGGAAGAGTATGAGTATT
CAACATTTCCGTGTCGCCCTTATTCCCTTTTTTGCGGCATTTTGCCTTCCTGTTTTTGCTCACCCAGAAA
CGCTGGTGAAAGTAAAAGATGCTGAAGATCAGTTGGGTGCACGAGTGGGTTACATCGAACTGGATCTCAA
CAGCGGTAAGATCCTTGAGAGTTTTCGCCCCGAAGAACGTTTTCCAATGATGAGCACTTTTAAAGTTCTG
CTATGTGGCGCGGTATTATCCCGTATTGACGCCGGGCAAGAGCAACTCGGTCGCCGCATACACTATTCTC
AGAATGACTTGGTTGAGTACTCACCAGTCACAGAAAAGCATCTTACGGATGGCATGACAGTAAGAGAATT
ATGCAGTGCTGCCATAACCATGAGTGATAACACTGCGGCCAACTTACTTCTGACAACGATCGGAGGACCG
AAGGAGCTAACCGCTTTTTTGCACAACATGGGGGATCATGTAACTCGCCTTGATCGTTGGGAACCGGAGC
TGAATGAAGCCATACCAAACGACGAGCGTGACACCACGATGCCTGTAGCAATGGCAACAACGTTGCGCAA
ACTATTAACTGGCGAACTACTTACTCTAGCTTCCCGGCAACAATTAATAGACTGGATGGAGGCGGATAAA
GTTGCAGGACCACTTCTGCGCTCGGCCCTTCCGGCTGGCTGGTTTATTGCTGATAAATCTGGAGCCGGTG
AGCGTGGGTCTCGCGGTATCATTGCAGCACTGGGGCCAGATGGTAAGCCCTCCCGTATCGTAGTTATCTA
CACGACGGGGAGTCAGGCAACTATGGATGAACGAAATAGACAGATCGCTGAGATAGGTGCCTCACTGATT
AAGCATTGGTAACTGTCAGACCAAGTTTACTCATATATACTTTAGATTGATTTAAAACTTCATTTTTAAT
TTAAAAGGATCTAGGTGAAGATCCTTTTTGATAATCTCATGACCAAAATCCCTTAACGTGAGTTTTCGTT
CCACTGAGCGTCAGACCCCGTAGAAAAGATCAAAGGATCTTCTTGAGATCCTTTTTTTCTGCGCGTAATC
TGCTGCTTGCAAACAAAAAAACCACCGCTACCAGCGGTGGTTTGTTTGCCGGATCAAGAGCTACCAACTC
TTTTTCCGAAGGTAACTGGCTTCAGCAGAGCGCAGATACCAAATACTGTTCTTCTAGTGTAGCCGTAGTT
AGGCCACCACTTCAAGAACTCTGTAGCACCGCCTACATACCTCGCTCTGCTAATCCTGTTACCAGTGGCT
GCTGCCAGTGGCGATAAGTCGTGTCTTACCGGGTTGGACTCAAGACGATAGTTACCGGATAAGGCGCAGC
GGTCGGGCTGAACGGGGGGTTCGTGCACACAGCCCAGCTTGGAGCGAACGACCTACACCGAACTGAGATA
CCTACAGCGTGAGCTATGAGAAAGCGCCACGCTTCCCGAAGGGAGAAAGGCGGACAGGTATCCGGTAAGC
GGCAGGGTCGGAACAGGAGAGCGCACGAGGGAGCTTCCAGGGGGAAACGCCTGGTATCTTTATAGTCCTG
TCGGGTTTCGCCACCTCTGACTTGAGCGTCGATTTTTGTGATGCTCGTCAGGGGGGCGGAGCCTATGGAA
AAACGCCAGCAACGCGGCCTTTTTACGGTTCCTGGCCTTTTGCTGGCCTTTTGCTCACATGTTCTTTCCT
GCGTTATCCCCTGATTCTGTGGATAACCGTATTACCGCCTTTGAGTGAGCTGATACCGCTCGCCGCAGCC
GAACGACCGAGCGCAGCGAGTCAGTGAGCGAGGAAGCGGAAGAGCGCCCAATACGCAAACCGCCTCTCCC
CGCGCGTTGGCCGATTCATTAATGCAGCTGGCACGACAGGTTTCCCGACTGGAAAGCGGGCAG
Features (pLannotate 1.2.2; 18 found; start..end, strand, type, name):
     16..37      +  protein_bind   CAP binding site: CAP binding activates transcription in the presence of cAMP. E. coli catabolite activator protein
     52..82      +  promoter       lac promoter: promoter for the E. coli lac operon
     90..106     +  protein_bind   lac operator: The lac repressor binds to the lac operator to inhibit transcription in E. coli. This inhibition can be relieved by adding lactose or isopropyl-β-D-thiogalactopyranoside (IPTG). lac repressor encoded by lacI
    150..529     +  enhancer       CMV enhancer: human cytomegalovirus immediate early enhancer
    531..652     +  promoter       chicken β-actin promoter (fragment): contains a 21-bp deletion relative to the standard chicken β-actin promoter
    659..680     +  promoter       chicken β-actin promoter (fragment): contains a 21-bp deletion relative to the standard chicken β-actin promoter
    701..851     +  promoter       chicken β-actin promoter (fragment): contains a 21-bp deletion relative to the standard chicken β-actin promoter
    852..1868    +  intron         chimeric intron: chimera between introns from chicken β-actin and rabbit β-globin
   1881..1899    +  promoter       T7 promoter: promoter for bacteriophage T7 RNA polymerase
   1946..1966    +  CDS            3xHA (fragment): three tandem HA epitope tags
   3498..3722    +  polyA_signal   bGH poly(A) signal: bovine growth hormone polyadenylation signal
   3726..3747    +  promoter       SV40 promoter (fragment): SV40 enhancer and early promoter
   3793..3947    +  CDS            lacZα (fragment): LacZα fragment of β-galactosidase; lacZ fragment
   3978..4406    -  rep_origin     f1 ori (sequence partly withheld): f1 bacteriophage origin of replication; arrow indicates direction of (+) strand synthesis
   4433..4537    +  promoter       AmpR promoter: bla
   4538..5398    +  CDS            AmpR: β-lactamase; bla; confers resistance to ampicillin, carbenicillin, and related antibiotics
   5569..6157    +  rep_origin     ori: high-copy-number ColE1/pMB1/pBR322/pUC origin of replication
   6340..3       +  CDS            lacI (fragment) (across the origin): lac repressor; lacI; The lac repressor binds to the lac operator to inhibit transcription in E. coli. This inhibition can be relieved by adding lactose or isopropyl-β-D-thiogalactopyranoside (IPTG).
