[The description below was written by a language model from this plasmid's Addgene catalogue record and pLannotate feature annotations shown in this document.]
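Description:
pKJ0376 is a mammalian expression plasmid carrying a human codon-optimized version of the Bxb1 serine integrase with the single amino-acid substitution N194G. The catalogue lists the backbone as pCMV, but the annotated sequence (about 6.4 kb) shows that the expression unit is driven by a CAG-type arrangement: the human cytomegalovirus immediate-early enhancer fused to the chicken β-actin promoter, followed by the chimeric chicken β-actin/rabbit β-globin intron, which together give strong constitutive transcription in many mammalian cell types. A T7 promoter sits just downstream of the intron, which could allow in vitro transcription of the insert, and the transcript is terminated by the bovine growth hormone polyadenylation signal. The Bxb1 coding sequence itself was not recognised by the automated annotation, but the roughly 1.5 kb unannotated stretch between the T7 promoter and the poly(A) signal is where it presumably lies. A short match to an HA epitope at the start of this region suggests an N-terminal HA tag, although only a fragment was detected and the catalogue does not mention a tag.

For propagation in E. coli the plasmid has a high-copy ColE1/pUC-type origin and the β-lactamase gene conferring ampicillin resistance. An f1 origin and remnants of lac elements (lac promoter and operator, lacZα and lacI fragments) are carried over from the cloning backbone. No mammalian selection marker is annotated, so the construct is suited to transient transfection. It was deposited in connection with a study on protein-language-model-guided directed evolution, and appears to be one of the Bxb1 variants expressed in mammalian cells in that work. The record does not state its relative activity.
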