Addgene plasmid #228711: pKJ0376
Purpose: Mammalian expression of human codon-optimized Bxb1 mutant N194G
Depositing lab: Omar Abudayyeh & Jonathan Gootenberg. Depositing organization: Massachusetts Institute of Technology. Publication: Rapid in silico directed evolution by a protein language model with EVOLVEpro. Jiang K, Yan Z, Di Bernardo M, Sgrizzi SR, Villiger L, Kayabolen A, Kim B, Carscadden JK, Hiraizumi M, Nishimasu H, Gootenberg JS, Abudayyeh OO. Science 0, eadr6006 10.1126/science.adr6006 PubMed 39071429.
Backbone
  Vector backbone: pCMV
  Vector type: Mammalian Expression
Growth in bacteria
  Bacterial resistance: Ampicillin, 100 μg/mL
  Growth temperature: 37°C
  Growth strain: NEB Stable
  Copy number: High Copy
Gene/Insert
  Gene/Insert name: Bxb1_N194G
  Species: other
  Mutation: N194G
  Cloning method: Gibson Cloning
Terms and licenses: Academic/Nonprofit Terms; Industry Terms: Not Available to Industry
Depositor comments: Please visit https://doi.org/10.1101/2024.07.17.604015 for bioRxiv preprint.
How to cite: pKJ0376 was a gift from Omar Abudayyeh & Jonathan Gootenberg (Addgene plasmid # 228711 ; http://n2t.net/addgene:228711 ; RRID:Addgene_228711)
